>Addgene plasmid #182160 | KI-eab2-GA | addgene full sequence | sequence record 380465 | Addgene NGS Result
TTGGGCGCTCTTCCGCTTCCTCGCTCACTGACTCGCTGCGCTCGGTCGTTCGGCTGCGGCGAGCGGTATC
AGCTCACTCAAAGGCGGTAATACGGTTATCCACAGAATCAGGGGATAACGCAGGAAAGAACATGTGAGCA
AAAGGCCAGCAAAAGGCCAGGAACCGTAAAAAGGCCGCGTTGCTGGCGTTTTTCCATAGGCTCCGCCCCC
CTGACGAGCATCACAAAAATCGACGCTCAAGTCAGAGGTGGCGAAACCCGACAGGACTATAAAGATACCA
GGCGTTTCCCCCTGGAAGCTCCCTCGTGCGCTCTCCTGTTCCGACCCTGCCGCTTACCGGATACCTGTCC
GCCTTTCTCCCTTCGGGAAGCGTGGCGCTTTCTCATAGCTCACGCTGTAGGTATCTCAGTTCGGTGTAGG
TCGTTCGCTCCAAGCTGGGCTGTGTGCACGAACCCCCCGTTCAGCCCGACCGCTGCGCCTTATCCGGTAA
CTATCGTCTTGAGTCCAACCCGGTAAGACACGACTTATCGCCACTGGCAGCAGCCACTGGTAACAGGATT
AGCAGAGCGAGGTATGTAGGCGGTGCTACAGAGTTCTTGAAGTGGTGGCCTAACTACGGCTACACTAGAA
GAACAGTATTTGGTATCTGCGCTCTGCTGAAGCCAGTTACCTTCGGAAAAAGAGTTGGTAGCTCTTGATC
CGGCAAACAAACCACCGCTGGTAGCGGTGGTTTTTTTGTTTGCAAGCAGCAGATTACGCGCAGAAAAAAA
GGATCTCAAGAAGATCCTTTGATCTTTTCTACGGGGTCTGACGCTCAGTGGAACGAAAACTCACGTTAAG
GCATTTTGGTCATGAGATTATCAAAAAGGATCTTCACCTAGATCCTTTTAAATTAAAAATGAAGTTTTAA
ATCAATCTAAAGTATATATGAGTAAACTTGGTCTGACAGTTACCAATGCTTAATCAGTGAGGCACCTATC
TCAGCGATCTGTCTATTTCGTTCATCCATAGTTGCCTGACTCCCCGTCGTGTAGATAACTACGATACGGG
AGGGCTTACCATCTGGCCCCAGTGCTGCAATGATACCGCGAGACCCACGCTCACCGGCTCCAGATTTATC
AGCAATAAACCAGCCAGCCGGAAGGGCCGAGCGCAGAAGTGGTCCTGCAACTTTATCCGCCTCCATCCAG
TCTATTAATTGTTGCCGGGAAGCTAGAGTAAGTAGTTCGCCAGTTAATAGTTTGCGCAACGTTGTTGCCA
TTGCTACAGGCATCGTGGTGTCACGCTCGTCGTTTGGTATGGCTTCATTCAGCTCCGGTTCCCAACGATC
AAGGCGAGTTACATGATCCCCCATGTTGTGCAAAAAAGCGGTTAGCTCCTTCGGTCCTCCGATCGTTGTC
AGAAGTAAGTTGGCCGCAGTGTTATCACTCATGGTTATGGCAGCACTGCATAATTCTCTTACTGTCATGC
CATCCGTAAGATGCTTTTCTGTGACTGGTGAGTACTCAACCAAGTCATTCTGAGAATAGTGTATGCGGCG
ACCGAGTTGCTCTTGCCCGGCGTCAATACGGGATAATACCGCGCCACATAGCAGAACTTTAAAAGTGCTC
ATCATTGGAAAACGTTCTTCGGGGCGAAAACTCTCAAGGATCTTACCGCTGTTGAGATCCAGTTCGATGT
AACCCACTCGTGCACCCAACTGATCTTCAGCATCTTTTACTTTCACCAGCGTTTCTGGGTGAGCAAAAAC
AGGAAGGCAAAATGCCGCAAAAAAGGGAATAAGGGCGACACGGAAATGTTGAATACTCATACTCTTCCTT
TTTCAATATTATTGAAGCATTTATCAGGGTTATTGTCTCATGAGCGGATACATATTTGAATGTATTTAGA
AAAATAAACAAATAGGGGTTCCGCGCACATTTCCCCGAAAAGTGCCACCTAAATTGTAAGCGTTAATATT
TTGTTAAAATTCGCGTTAAATTTTTGTTAAATCAGCTCATTTTTTAACCAATAGGCCGAAATCGGCAAAA
TCCCTTATAAATCAAAAGAATAGACCGAGATAGGGT
[37 nt withheld, positions 2067-2103]
AAAGAACGTGGACTCCAACGTCAAAGG
[32 nt withheld, positions 2131-2162]
GCTGGCTAAGAACTCATCAGCCTCCCCGGTCCATCTACCCACGTACCAATGCACCAATTGGCCACAATGA
CGGCTACTACATGGTGCCATTCCTTCCTCTTTATAGGAATGGAGACTACCTCCTGTCCAACAATGCTCTT
GGATACGAGTACGCCTACCTGTTGGACCCAGGTCATTGCACAACACCAGAAATGCCCTCTGATCTGCAAA
AGACGTGAATATCTGTTCAGACACCCATATCCACTCTGTTCCACACAGGTCAGAGGTTTGTCCAGGAGTT
CTTGACAGAGGTGTAAAAAGTACTCAAAAATTTTACTCAAGTGAAAGTACAAGTACTTAGGGAAAATTTT
ACTCAATTAAAAGTAAAAGTATCTGGCTAGAATCTTACTTGAGTAAAAGTAAAAAAGTACTCCATTAAAA
TTGTACTTGAGTATTAAGGAAGTAAAAGTAAAAGCAAGAAAGAAAACTAGAGATTCTTGTTTAAGCTTTT
AATCTCAAAAAACATTAAATGAAATGCATTTCCAGATGAGTTCACCACCCTGTGCTTTAACGTGACTGCA
GGAGCAACATTCTTAAGTCTCTCCCCAATCAGCGTATGTGAAGCGTGAGAGTGAGAGTTAGAAGATAAAT
GAGGTTTTTTAGTTTATTTTTGGTTGCTGGAGGTTGGCTTGAAGGTGAGATCCTTTCGTGGACAAAATTA
CTCAATCAATTTGTATGGCTGGTAGGTTGAGTTAGCCTTGGACTGCTTATGTAATGGGGTTGAAAACTTG
AGCCCCTTCTGTTCTGCACCATTAACATCACCATTTATCACCTTTAGCTGAAATCTTCATTCTCACTTTT
CACTCTCTAAAACTGCTTTTGGCAATGTTTCGCGGATCTTATGTTGGTGTTTTTCAATGTATGATCGCGT
TTCAGGCCATTAAATGGATTTTTACTTCAAGTCTGATCAATAGGCGGCTTAACTGGACCCAAGTGCTTTC
TTAGGCTGTCAGTATCTTTAGAGGAAGGTGAAGTGATATTAGAAATCCAAATTTAGGCCTGTAAGGAAAC
TCGAGCAGGGGGATCATCTAATCAAGCACAAATAAGGGGCGTGTAACACAAAAGCCAGCGACCCTTTCCA
ATGCAAATCAAACTTGCAATTCTTTGCCGTTTTTATCATTTAAGTGTCGGCTTAAGGTCCACTATCAGAT
GTAAACAGCCTTATCTAACAAAGGTATCATTACATTCTGAAATTCTCAGGCATGCAAGCTAGAGTGCTTT
TACAATGTAGATTGTGTCAAAGCAGCTTAACTTAGAAGATTAGTATAGTAAATTGAAACTGTGTCAGTCC
ATTTTTAAGAGTTTAAGTTCAGTTCAGTTTAGTTCAGTGTGGGTTAATTTTTACTGCTGAGAGTCCAAAC
ACTAAAGAGCAAATCCAAATACACAAGTCAATAAATAAACTCAATGATGGGCTAAAGATCTGGGGAAATC
TACAGATTTCTGTGCGCACAGTCAGGGCCTAGGCATTACCTATACTCAACGTTTACTCTGAGAAACTTCC
ATATTTTAGAGGCAAAATGCTCAGAATTGTAAAAAGTCTTGTCAAAATACTTGGAATTTGCCGAAAACAA
AATAAAAGTCACATCACCTCATTGTCCTTGGTATCAGCAAGCACTTTTAACACAATCAGCTGTTTTTGTT
TATAACTCCCACTGAAGGCCATGTGCATTACTCCCAAGTTACACAGTAAAAAGTCACATGTAGTTTATCA
TGATCACTGCTGCTCAAGCACAGCTTTATCTGTTATTCAGTGTGGTAACATCTGAAATGTGTGCAAAATA
TTATTTATTGTAGCTGATCACCAACACTTTCAGTGTTTTTTTTTCTACTTTTAATGAGAATTATGTTCTT
AGGATTTATCCTTATAAACCTCTTTAAAAAGAAATGTTATGTCTGCATAGACACGACATGAAATTATGAA
CAGAAAATTTAACTATTTAAGACCAAGACTTGACATATAACATTTCTAATGAACATTAAACCTGAGGTAG
GCCCACTTGCAAAAATGTAACTGCTATCACTCACTTTATACATCATTGTGTAACTTGTACACACAAAAAT
AGTGAAGCAATGTGGCATGGAATGCAGGTCCCATTCATTCAAAGTTATTAAAGCACTTTCTTAAAGTGCA
TTACTACTGAGCTAAGACCAGCTAGTTGCTCCTACAACATACTACAAGTAGTGTCATCCTAATTTGGATA
AAAAAAATGTCCATTTTATACATGGAAAAGTACTCATTAGATCCCCCATTGTTTGTATTACGGTATTTCG
TGAACACAAGAGGTAAATGACCTACAGAGCTGCTGTTGTGTTAGATTGAAAACACAACACAGGATCATGG
AGGCATCCATCATTATGACGCATTCTGCCACTTGTAACTCTGCACAGACTTTTTGAAACGTTGAATTGAG
TCTTGGCGTTGTCGCAGAAAAATACGAAAAATTCTGTGTTAAAATTTGCAAATAAAAATTCCAGTTTTAT
AGGAAATCGCCAAGGCCTTGTTCTTTAACCAGTTAAGCTTCCCCTTCTTTCACTCTCAAGTTGCAAGAAG
CAAGTGTAGCAATGTGCACGCGACAGCCGGGTGTGTGACGCTGGACCAATCAGAGCACAGAGCTCCGAAA
GTTTACCTTTTATGGCTAGAGCCGGGTATGTGCCGTCATATAAAAGAGCGCGCCCAGCGTCTCAGCCTCA
CTTTGAGCTCCTCCACACGCAGCTAGTGCGGAATATCATCTGCTTGTAACCCATTCTCTTAAGTCGACAA
CCCCCCAAACCCAAGGTGAGTTGGTTTTGCAGTTTTTAAGCGTTTAATTATAGTTTCTATCTATTAATGT
TAAGTAAAATGTGTAAATGGATAAATATGATTTGATGAAGTCTTTAGACAGTTCATAACGGTCTCTTTGT
AGTTATCTACTAGGTTTGATTTATAAATGGTGGTTCTTTTGATAATATCTGTTACATTTAATAAATATTG
GCTGTATCTTAACTTTTTTTGTAGCGTTAGTGGATGTGGCAGGTGAGAATGTCGGTAATTTAACGTGACC
AGTCGTAGGCACGACATTGAACATTGAATGGGCCGGTGTGAAATGGGTGTTAAGTCTTAATATAAAGTTG
TGTTCTGGCTAATCTCTCTTCAACAGCCATAAATGTGATTTTTAACTACAGTTTTGAGGGTGCTGGTGAG
CATGTTGCACACTTGATGGATAGCCGGCATGGGAAGTTCTTTGTGCAGGCAGTGCTGCAGCAGGGTGTGA
CCTACTTTAGCTAGCCGGCTAACCAGCTCTCATCTGATGTAACGTAAACCCCATCAATCTAACATCGGCC
CATTCGTGCTTTATAAGATCGAAGATCTTGTTATTAGTAACGGGTATTGGCATTTAGTTTGAACTTGGTT
AATTTTCTTTTTGTTATGTGTTCTATTTAAATGTAGCCTGCAGCCCCCTCCGTCTTTAATGAAGCTGAAG
ATTAACGTTAGTGAAGTATTGTATCCGCTATGAAAGAGTTTTGAATTTTAGAGGTGTGGTCCACTTTAAT
AACGGCTGCGGAGTTCTCTGGCTGCACTTCAGCCGCTGTGACTGTCGAAGCAGAGCCCGTCAGTTTTTCA
GGATCTCGGTGATTTTTGAGGCTAGACTATGAACTGAACCGACTGAGAGTGACCGTCCAGAAATGCTTTA
GTGTGAAGTCTCCGCTCACGAGGAGTCCGTGGACTGACTGCAGATCTGTGACGCAGTAACACCCGGCGGC
AGACACCCGTTGAAATGCGGTTGTGTAATTGATCGCAGGCGAGGGTGGAAGAGGATGTGAAACTTCATTT
GTGTAAAATTTAGGGAGTGGTCCTGGTGTGATGAATGTCGAAATCTGTTCCTTTTTACTGAGCCCTACGA
CTCTGGCTGAGTGCCACACCGCCGGCAGCCGCAAAGCGGCTCAAACCATTGCCTTTTATGGTAATAATGA
GAGAATGCAGAGGGACTTCCTTTGTCTGGCATATCTGAGGCGCGCGCTGTCACTAGCGCCCACCAGCGGT
CAGACTGTAGAATGCAGAGCAAAACAGGAAGTTGACTCCAGATGGTCACATGCTTGCTGAAACGCCTCTC
CCTGGCAGCAGTGCAATTCTAACAGTTTCCCTTTCTTTTACAGTGGATCCGCCACCATGGTGAGCAAGGG
CGAGGAGCTGTTCACCGGGGTGGTGCCCATCCTGGTCGAGCTGGACGGCGACGTAAACGGCCACAAGTTC
AGCGTGTCCGGCGAGGGCGAGGGCGATGCCACCTACGGCAAGCTGACCCTGAAGTTCATCTGCACCACCG
GCAAGCTGCCCGTGCCCTGGCCCACCCTCGTGACCACCCTGACCTACGGCGTGCAGTGCTTCAGCCGCTA
CCCCGACCACATGAAGCAGCACGACTTCTTCAAGTCCGCCATGCCCGAAGGTTGGTATCAAAGATCTTAA
CTTTAAATAATGCCAATTATTTAAAGTTACCGAAGTTCCTATTCTCTAGAAAGTATAGGAACTTCGAAGT
TCCTATTCTTCAAAAGGTATAGGAACTTCATAACTTCGTATAGTACACATTATACGAAGTTATATAACTT
CGTATAGGATACTTTATACGAAGTTATATAACTTCGTATAGCATACATTATACGAAGTTATGGTTACAAG
ACAGGTTTAAGGAGACCAATAGAAACTGGGCATGTGGAGACAGAGAAGACTCTTGGGTTTCTGATAGGCA
CTGACTCTCTCTGCCTATTGGTCTATTTTCCCACCCTTAGGTGAGCAAGGGCGAGGAGAATAACATGGCC
ATCATCAAGGAGTTCATGCGCTTCAAGGTGCACATGGAGGGCTCCGTGAACGGCCACGAGTTCGAGATCG
AGGGCGAGGGCGAGGGCCGCCCCTACGAGGCCTTTCAGACCGCTAAGCTGAAGGTGACCAAGGGTGGCCC
CCTGCCCTTCGCCTGGGACATCCTGTCCCCTCAGTTCATGTACGGCTCCAAGGTCTACATTAAGCACCCA
GCCGACATCCCCGACTACTTCAAGCTGTCCTTCCCCGAGGGCTTCAGGTGGGAGCGCGTGATGAACTTCG
AGGACGGCGGCATTATTCACGTTAACCAGGACTCCTCCCTGCAGGACGGCGTGTTCATCTACAAGGTGAA
GCTGCGCGGCACCAACTTCCCCTCCGACGGCCCCGTAATGCAGAAGAAGACCATGGGCTGGGAGGCCTCC
GAGGAGCGGATGTACCCCGAGGACGGCGCCCTGAAGAGCGAGATCAAGAAGAGGCTGAAGCTGAAGGACG
GCGGCCACTACGCCGCCGAGGTCAAGACCACCTACAAGGCCAAGAAGCCCGTGCAGCTGCCCGGCGCCTA
CATCGTCGACATCAAGTTGGACATCGTGTCCCACAACGAGGACTACACCATCGTGGAACAGTACGAACGC
GCCGAGGGCCGCCACTCCACCGGCGGCATGGACGAGCTGTACAAGTAACATATGTAAGTATACTTGATAT
CGACATGATAAGATACATTGATGAGTTTGGACAAACCACAACTAGAATGCAGTGAAAAAAATGCTTTATT
TGTGAAATTTGTGATGCTATTGCTTTATTTGTAACCATTATAAGCTGCAATAAACAAGTTAACAACAACA
ATTGCATTCATTTTATGTTTCAGGTTCAGGGGGAGGTGTGGGAGGTTTTTTAAAGCAAGTAAAACCTCTA
CAAATGTGGTATGGCTGATTATGATCCTCTAGATCAGATCTGCGAAGATACGGCCACGGGTGCTCTTGAT
CCTGTGGCTGATTTTGGACTGTGCTGCTCGCAGCTGCTGATGAATCACATACTTCCTCCATTTTCTTCCA
CTGATTGACTGTTATAATTTCCCTAATTTCCAGGTCAAGGTGCTGTGCATTGTGGTAATAGATGTGACAT
GACGTCACTTCCAAAGGACCAATGAACATGTCTGACCAATTTCATATAATGTGAAAACGATTTTCATAGG
CAGAATAAATAACATTTAAATTAAACTGGGCATCAGCGCAATTCAATTGGTTTGGTAATAGCAAGGGAAA
ATAGAATGAAGTGATCTCCAAAAAATAAGTACTTTTTGACTGTAAATAAAATTGTAAGGAGTAAAAAGTA
CTTTTTTTTCTAAAAAAATGTAATTAAGTAAAAGTAAAAGTATTGATTTTTAATTGTACTCAAGTAAAGT
AAAAATCCCCAAAAATAATACTTAAGTACAGTAATCAAGTAAAATTACTCAAGTACTTTACACCTCTGGT
TCTTGACCCCCTACCTTCAGCAAGCCCAGCAGATCCACTAGTTCTAGAGCGGCCGCCACCGCGGTGGAGC
TCCAGCTTTTGTTCCCTTTAGTGAGGGTTAATTGCGCGCTTGGCGTAATCATGGTCATAGCTGTTTCCTG
TGTGAAATTGTTATCCGCTCACAATTCCACACAACATACGAGCCGGAAGCATAAAGTGTAAAGCCTGGGG
TGCCTAATGAGTGAGCTAACTCACATTAATTGCGTTGCGCTCACTGCCCGCTTTCCAGTCGGGAAACCTG
TCGTGCCAGCTGCATTAATGAATCGGCCAACGCGCGGGGAGAGGCGGTTTGCGTA
Features (pLannotate 1.2.2; 21 found; start..end, strand, type, name):
    191..779     -  rep_origin     ori: high-copy-number ColE1/pMB1/pBR322/pUC origin of replication
    950..1810    -  CDS            AmpR: β-lactamase; bla; confers resistance to ampicillin, carbenicillin, and related antibiotics
   1811..1915    -  promoter       AmpR promoter: bla
   1941..2162    -  rep_origin     M13 ori (fragment) (sequence partly withheld): M13 bacteriophage origin of replication; arrow indicates direction of (+) strand synthesis
   2162..2449    +  CDS            tyr (fragment) (sequence partly withheld): TYRO_ORYLA - Also known as tyro. Experimental evidence at transcript level: Swiss-Prot protein existence level 2. This is a copper-containing oxidase that functions in the formation of pigments such as melanins and other polyphenolic compounds. From Oryzias latipes (Japanese rice fish) (Japanese killifish).
   4814..4838    +  promoter       chicken β-actin promoter (fragment): contains a 21-bp deletion relative to the standard chicken β-actin promoter
   6349..6633    +  CDS            EGFP (fragment): EGFP is a basic (constitutively fluorescent) green fluorescent protein published in 1996, derived from Aequorea victoria. It is reported to be a rapidly-maturing weak dimer with moderate acid sensitivity.
   6674..6707    +  protein_bind   FRT (minimal): supports FLP-mediated excision but not integration (Turan and Bode, 2011) FLP recombinase from the Saccharomyces cerevisiae 2μ plasmid
   6742..6775    +  protein_bind   lox5171: Cre-mediated recombination occurs in the 8-bp core sequence (GTACACAT). lox5171 sites are compatible with each other, but incompatible with loxP or loxN sites (Lee and Saito, 1988). Cre recombinase
   6776..6809    +  protein_bind   lox2272: Cre-mediated recombination occurs in the 8-bp core sequence (GGATACTT). lox2272 sites are compatible with each other, but incompatible with loxP or loxN sites (Lee and Saito, 1988). Cre recombinase
   6810..6843    +  protein_bind   loxP: Cre-mediated recombination occurs in the 8-bp core sequence (GCATACAT). Cre recombinase
   6844..6923    +  intron         chimeric intron (fragment): chimera between introns from human β-globin and immunoglobulin heavy chain genes
   6962..7670    +  CDS            mApple (fragment): photostable monomeric derivative of DsRed (Shaner et al., 2008) mammalian codon-optimized
   7701..7822    -  polyA_signal   SV40 poly(A) signal: SV40 polyadenylation signal
   7845..7928    -  CDS            large T antigen (fragment): large T antigen from SV40 (simian virus 40)
   8494..8534    -  misc_feature   MCS (fragment): pBluescript multiple cloning site
   8547..8565    -  promoter       T3 promoter: promoter for bacteriophage T3 RNA polymerase
   8610..8626    -  protein_bind   lac operator: The lac repressor binds to the lac operator to inhibit transcription in E. coli. This inhibition can be relieved by adding lactose or isopropyl-β-D-thiogalactopyranoside (IPTG). lac repressor encoded by lacI
   8634..8664    -  promoter       lac promoter: promoter for the E. coli lac operon
   8679..8700    -  protein_bind   CAP binding site: CAP binding activates transcription in the presence of cAMP. E. coli catabolite activator protein
   8713..8       -  CDS            lacI (fragment) (across the origin): lac repressor; lacI; The lac repressor binds to the lac operator to inhibit transcription in E. coli. This inhibition can be relieved by adding lactose or isopropyl-β-D-thiogalactopyranoside (IPTG).
