[The description below was written by a language model from this plasmid's Addgene catalogue record and pLannotate feature annotations shown in this document.]
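Description:
KI-eab2-GA is a zebrafish knock-in donor plasmid built on the pTol2-eab2-GA backbone and used to generate the zMADM-GA line, one of the transgenic lines of the zebrafish mosaic analysis with double markers system. It is propagated in E. coli as a high-copy plasmid through a ColE1/pUC-type origin and selected with ampicillin (AmpR under its own bla promoter). Remnants of a pBluescript-style cloning vector are also annotated, including an M13 ori fragment, a T3 promoter, lac promoter/operator elements and part of the MCS. The recorded insert is a 530 bp zebrafish homologous arm cloned between NsiI and XhoI, intended to direct integration of the cassette into a genomic target; the record does not name that locus.

The payload is listed as driven by the eab2 promoter. This promoter is not annotated as such, though a short chicken β-actin promoter fragment lies in the largely unannotated region upstream of the cassette. Downstream are a partial EGFP coding fragment, a minimal FRT site, a tandem array of lox5171, lox2272 and loxP sites followed by a chimeric intron fragment, then an mApple coding fragment and an SV40 poly(A) region. This layout fits the MADM principle: split, chimeric fluorescent protein halves are separated by an intron containing recombinase sites, so that Cre-mediated interchromosomal recombination with a reciprocal cassette can reconstitute functional markers and label sibling cells for lineage tracing and single-cell knockout. A medaka tyrosinase fragment next to the M13 ori probably reflects Tol2 transposon-derived flanking sequence. The sequenced record (8,797 nt) is longer than the catalogue total of 8,118 bp, and the record does not explain the discrepancy.
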