Addgene plasmid #182160: KI-eab2-GA
Purpose: Knockin plasmid with homologous arm for making zMADM-GA zebrafish line
Depositing lab: Hui Zong. Depositing organization: University of Virginia. Publication: zMADM (zebrafish mosaic analysis with double markers) for single-cell gene knockout and dual-lineage tracing. Xu B, Kucenas S, Zong H. Proc Natl Acad Sci U S A. 2022 Mar 1;119(9). pii: 2122529119. doi: 10.1073/pnas.2122529119. PubMed 35197298.
Backbone
  Vector backbone: pTol2-eab2-GA
  Backbone size w/o insert (bp): 7588
  Total vector size (bp): 8118
  Vector type: Zebrafish Expression
Growth in bacteria
  Bacterial resistance: Ampicillin, 100 μg/mL
  Growth temperature: 37°C
  Growth strain: DH5alpha
  Copy number: High Copy
Gene/Insert
  Gene/Insert name: Homologous arm
  Species: D. rerio (zebrafish)
  Insert size (bp): 530
  Promoter: eab2
  Cloning method: Restriction Enzyme; 5′ cloning site NsiI (not destroyed); 3′ cloning site XhoI (not destroyed)
  Sequencing primers: 5′ CCACACAGGTCAGAGGTTTGTCC; 3′ GCATTGGAAAGGGTCGCTGG
Terms and licenses: Academic/Nonprofit Terms; Industry Terms: Not Available to Industry
How to cite: KI-eab2-GA was a gift from Hui Zong (Addgene plasmid # 182160 ; http://n2t.net/addgene:182160 ; RRID:Addgene_182160)
